>Addgene plasmid #26424 | pBS XPLCg1 | depositor partial sequence | sequence record 12470 | Author sequence
CGACCTGCCTGGAAGAACCTGGAATCTGATTCTTCTTCCCCGACTTGGTGGATTTACAGCAGGAGCAGCA
TGGAATCCCTGCCTCTTCTCAATGGATTCGCTCCAAGTGGGCAAAGTGAAGCGGAGCTCACCCATCTGTG
CCGGAGTTTGGAGGTGGGCACCGTCATGACCCTCTTCTACTCAAAGAAGTCTCAAAAGCCAGAGAGGAGG
ACCTTCCAGGTGAAGCTGGAGACCAGGCAGGTTACATGGAGTAGAGGGGCAGATAAAGTGGAAGGGGCAG
TGGATATCAGGGAAATTAAGGAGATTCGAGCTAGCAAGAACTCAAGAGATTTTGACCGGTACCAAGAGGA
TCCGACTGTGAGGTTGGAGCAGGCTCACTGCTTTGTTATATTGTACGGAACAGAGTTCAGACTAAAGACC
TTGAGCCTACAAGCCACCTCCGAGGAGGAAGTAAACATGTGGATTAAAGGGTTAAACTGGCTGCTTCAGG
ATACGCTGCAGGCTCCTACTCCTCTGCAGATTGAGAGGTGGCTCCGGAAGCAGTTCTACACATTGGACCG
GAACAGGGAAGACAAGATTTCTGTCAAAGACTTAAAGAATATGCTGTCCCAGGTTAATTACAGGGTCCCC
AACATGAGGTTCCTGCGTGACCGACTAACGGAACTGGAACAAAGGAGCCGAGAGATTAACTATGCCCAGT
TTGCCATGCTCTACCGATCTCTTATGTATGATGCACAGAAAACGATACCAATTCCCTTCACAGAGACATT
TGGAGAGGGTGAAAGGACTAAAATATCCTTAGAGGACTTTCAAAAATTCCTGCTGGATTATCAAAAGGAT
ATGTGGGCAACTGATCTGCACAAAGTGCGGGAGTTTATGTTCCACTTCTTACATGACCCTCTGAGGGAGA
TCGAAGAGCCATATTTCACTCTGGAAGAGTTTGTCACTTTCCTGTTCTCTAAGGAGAATACAGTGTGGGA
TTTAGAACTGGACACAGTGTGTCCCCAAAATATGGACAACCCTTTGTCTCATTACTGGATATCCTCTTCC
CACAACACATACCTAACAGGGGATCAGTTCTCCAGTGAATCTTCATTGGAAGCCTACGCTCGCTGCTTGC
GCATGGGCTGCCGCTGCATAGAATTGGATTGCTGGGATGGGCCAGACGGGATGCCAGTTATTTACCATGG
GCATACGCTGACCACCAAAATAAAGTTCTCAGAAGTCTTGAGCACCATCAAGGAACATGCTTTTGTCACT
TCAGAATACCCTGTTATCTTATCAATTGAAGACCACTGCAGCATTGCACAACAAAGAAATATGGCTCAGC
ACTTTAAGAAGGTTTTTGGGGACATGCTTCTGACAAAGCCTGTGGATGTCAATGCAGATGGCCTTCCCTC
TCCCAACCAACTAAAACGAAAAATCCTCATCAAGCACAAGAAGCTGGCAGAAGGCAGCACTTATGAAGAG
ATACCGTCCTCCACAGTCTACTCTGAGAATGACATCAGCAACTCCATCAAGAATGGAATTTTGTACCTGC
AAGATCCCATCAACCATGAGTGGTACCCACATTTCTTTGTCCTCACCAGCAGCAAGATCTATTATTCAGA
GGAGACCACTGGCAACCAGGCTAATGATGATGAGGAAGAACAGAAGGAGGCCAGTAACAGCTCAGAGTTG
CACTCTGCTGAAAAGTGGTTCCACGGAAAGCTGGGTGCAGGAAGGGATGGACGGCACATTGCTGAACGTC
TGCTGACAGATTACTGTATTGAAACTGGGGCTCCAGACGGCTCCTTTCTGGTGCGGGAAAGTGAGACGTT
TGTGGGGGATTACACACTCTCCTTCTGGAGAAATGGAAAAGTCCAGCATTGTAGGATACACTCGAGGCAA
GAAGCTGGGAGTCCCAAATTTTTCCTGACAGATAACCTGGTGTTTGAGAGTCTGTATGCACTGATTACTC
ACTACCAGCAAATGCCCCTGAGGTGCAATGAGTTTGAGATGCGACTGACAGAACCTGTTCCACAGACCAA
TGCCCACGAGAGCAAGGAGTGGTACCATGCCAGCCTCACCCGGGGGCAAGCAGAACATATGTTGATGAGA
GTTCCACGAGATGGAGCCTTTTTGGTGCGTAAGAGGAGTGAACAGAACTCATATGCAATCTCCTTCCGAG
CCGAAGGAAAGATCAAACACTGCCGGGTTATACAGGAAGGTCAAAGCGTTGTCCTTGGAAGCTCCGAATT
TGACAGCCTAGTGGATCTGATAAGTTACTATGAGAAGCATCCTCTGTATCGGAAGATGAAGCTGCGTTAC
CCCATTAATGAAGAAACACTTGAAAAGATTGGCACGCCTGATCCAGATTATGGAGCTCTATATGAGGGAA
GGAACCCTGGTTTCTATGTGGAGGCCAATCCAATGCCTACATTTAAGTGCTCTGTCAGGGCCCTGTTTGA
TTATAAGGCTCAACGTGAGGATGAATTGACTTTCACCAAGAATACAATCATCCAGAATGTAGAGAAGCAA
GAGGGAGGATGGTGGCGAGGAGACTGTGGGGGTAAAAAACAGATGTGGTTCCCTGCTAACTATGTGGAAG
AGATCTTTAGTCCACCTGAGCCTGAACCTGAGAGGCAGCATCTAGATGAGAACAGTCCTCTAGGAGATCT
GCTAGGTGGAGTTTTGGATGTGCCATCCTGTCACATTGTTCCCCGGCAGGACGTTTTTAATGGCCGACCC
TTTGTATTCACCATTACTGGGCCTCAGTTAAACCGATATCCTCTTGATGTCGCTGCAGACACACTGGAAG
ACATGCAAGACTGGATAAGAAAAATTCGGGAAGCAGCTCAAACTGCTGATGCGCGGCTCACAGAAGGCAA
AATTATGGAGCGCCGAAAGAAGATTGCCCTTGAACTCTCAGAACTTGTCATCTACTGCCGGCCAGTGCCC
TTTGACGAAGAGAAGATTGGCACTGAAAAGGCCTGTTACCGTGACATGTCTTCCTTCCCTGAGACCAAAG
CTGAAAAGTATGTCAACAAGATGAAAGGGAAGAAATTCCTCCAGTACAACCGGCGGCAGCTATCTCGTAT
CTATCCCAAAGGACAACGACTCGATTCATCAAACTATGACCCCCTGACAATGTGGATCTGTGGCAGTCAA
CTCGTAGCGCTCAACTTCCAGACACCAGACAAACCCATGCAAATGAACCAGGCTCTTTTCCAGTCCGGGG
GCCGTTGCGGTTATGTTTTTCAGCCAAACTGCATGAGGGATGAAATGTTTGATCCGTTTGACAAAGGCAC
TCTGCTTCTAGAGACAATAACCATCAGCATTGAGATCCTTGGTGCCCGCCATCTGCCAAAGATTGGAAGG
GGCATTGTCTGCCCTTTTGTGGAGGTAGAAGTTTGTGGTACTGAATATGACAATGCAAAGCAGAAGACAG
AATTTGTAGTGGATAATGGCTTAAACCCCGTCTGGCCACAGAAAACCTTCTCCTTTGTCGTTGCTAACCC
TGAATTTGCTTTCCTACGGTTTGTGGTCTATGACGAGGACATGTTTAGTGATCAGAACTTCTTGGCTCAA
GCCTCATTTGTGGTCCGTGGCTTAAAAACAGGATATAGAGCCATCCCACTCAAAAATAACTACACTGAAG
ATCTGGAACTGGCATTACTGCTCATTAAGATAGACATCAAGACTGAGAATGGAGAACTCAATGGAGCTTC
TGCACCCAGAGAACGGATCAGTGACCCCATGTCTGGACGAATTTGGGATGGGCCGACAGAGACAAGATAT
CATTCCAATCATTTGGACGACTTTCGCACCTCGCAAGAACAGTTGTCAGAACACTTTGAGAGAGAAAGGA
GAGTCCTCAGGAAAACACGTCTGAGTGGGGATAACCGGCTGTAGAGTACATGGTTTAAATGCTTCTGGAA
GATTCTTTGGAAAGATTCAGCCTTTGTTCCTCACGTGAGGGACTGTACATGGGTCGGAGCCCTGTATTTG
AAATCTGCACGTTGGCTTGAAAATGCGTGCTTCCACAGTGACTTTATGTGGGAACAATTCAAATATCGCA
ATCGTTTCCGGAAAGGGAACTATTAACCTACAGCACAGACTCTAGAAATATATATAATGCCTTGTATATT
CGTAGGGCAACTAGCAAAGGCTGGTGTATTATCTACTTTCCAGCTTGAAGTGGGCAGTCTCTTGCTTCTC
TATTTAGTAACCGTCTGCCATCAAACTGTGAAAAGAGAGGATGCAAAGACATCTCATCTCATCCAACCTT
CAGCACCATGAACTGAGATTAAGATGCTTCGTGACTTTATAGGGACAGGAACATTGAGAGGACATTTATC
TTGAATTCTTTATTTCTATTTGCAACATCATTCCATGGATGGAGCATTTTGTCTTACTTTTTATTTTGTT
TTCGTGTACCACAAACAAGCACAAGAATGGATGGATGTCTTGGGCCAAATTCCCTTGCAGCTCTCTTCAG
GTGGGTAGTGAAATGCCATGGTGGCCTTCAATTCAGCATCACAAAAAACCTTAATGCACTTCAGTGGATT
GTTTATAAGCTTTACTATTCGGGAAAAAAATGGCTGCCATGACTGTGAGAATCCTACAGTGTTTCGTGAT
AAAATGCACCAACATCATTGAAACGCCAATAATTCAGAAATCTGGAAAGAGGAAGAGTCTGTTACAGTGG
GCACTCATCAAGATGCAGTTCCACTACATGTCTCCATTATATTTCCTATTTATGTGCAATATATAAATTC
TGTTTTCATTTTCTTTTTTTTTAAAATAAACTATAACCCAACAAAAAAAAAAAAAAAAA
