>Addgene plasmid #26424 | pBS XPLCg1 | addgene partial sequence | sequence record 32619 | 26424 with T3
GGCGGCCGCTCTAGAACTAGTGGATCCCCCGGGCTGCAGGAATTCGGCACGAGGCCTCGTGCCGAATTCG
GCACGAGGCGACCTGCCTGGAAGAACCTGGAATCTGATTCTTCTTCCCCGACTTGGTGGATTTACAGCAG
GAGCAGCATGGAATCCCTGCCTCTTCTCAATGGATTCGCTCCAAGTGGGCAAAGTGAAGCGGAGCTCACC
CATCTGTGCCGGAGTTTGGAGGTGGGCACCGTCATGACCCTCTTCTACTCAAAGAAGTCTCAAAAGCCAG
AGAGGAGGACCTTCCAGGTGAAGCTGGAGACCAGGCAGGTTACATGGAGTAGAGGGGCAGATAAAGTGGA
AGGGGCAGTGGATATCAGGGAAATTAAGGAGATTCGAGCTAGCAAGAACTCAAGAGATTTTGACCGGTAC
CAAGAGGATCCGACTGTGAGGTTGGAGCAGGCTCACTGCTTTGTTATATTGTACGGAACAGAGTTCAGAC
TAAAGACCTTGAGCCTACAAGCCACCTCCGAGGAGGAAGTAAACATGTGGATTAAAGGGTTAAACTGGCT
GCTTCAGGATACGCTGCAGGCTCCTACTCCTCTGCAGATTGAGAGGTGGCTCCGGAAGCAGTTCTACACA
TTGGACCGGAACAGGGAAGACAAGATTTCTGTCAAAGACTTAAAGAATATGCTGTCCCAGGTTAA
