[The description below was written by a language model from this plasmid's Addgene catalogue record.]
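Description:
pBS XPLCg1 is a cDNA clone of Xenopus laevis phospholipase C-gamma-1 (PLC-gamma-1, also recorded as XPLCG1a) carried in the pBluescript SK- phagemid. The backbone is about 3 kb and the insert about 4.8 kb, placed between the EcoRI site at the 5′ end and the XhoI site at the 3′ end. Both sites were preserved, so the insert can be excised or transferred to another vector with the same enzymes. The plasmid is maintained at high copy in E. coli under ampicillin selection. No feature table accompanies the record, so individual backbone elements are not annotated. pBluescript vectors generally carry a pUC-type origin, an f1 origin for single-stranded DNA rescue, and a polylinker sitting within a lacZ alpha fragment.

The catalogue lists the vector type as bacterial expression, but the record states no dedicated promoter for protein production and describes no tags, fusions or mutations. The T3 and T7 primers are given as the 5′ and 3′ sequencing primers respectively, which matches the opposing T3 and T7 phage promoters that flank the pBluescript polylinker. In this kind of clone, those promoters are commonly used to transcribe sense or antisense RNA in vitro, for example to make hybridization probes, though the record does not say how this plasmid was actually used. PLC-gamma-1 is a signalling enzyme that acts downstream of receptor tyrosine kinases. The associated publication concerns competition for ligands between FGFR1 and FGFR4 in Xenopus neural development, which places the clone in the study of FGF receptor signalling in frog embryos.
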