Addgene plasmid #26424: pBS XPLCg1
Depositing lab: Masahiro Yamagishi. Depositing organization: National Institute of Advanced Industrial Science and Technology, (AIST). Publication: Competition for ligands between FGFR1 and FGFR4 regulates Xenopus neural development. Yamagishi M, Okamoto H. Int J Dev Biol. 2010 . 54(1):93-104. 10.1387/ijdb.092849my PubMed 20013652.
Backbone
  Vector backbone: pBluescript SK-
  Backbone manufacturer: Stratagene
  Backbone size w/o insert (bp): 3000
  Vector type: Bacterial Expression
Growth in bacteria
  Bacterial resistance: Ampicillin, 100 μg/mL
  Growth temperature: 37°C
  Growth strain: DH5alpha
  Copy number: High Copy
Gene/Insert
  Gene/Insert name: phospholipase C-gamma-1 (alt name: PLC-gamma-1)
  Species: X. laevis (frog)
  Insert size (bp): 4819
  GenBank ID: AB287408
  Entrez Gene: LOC398360 (a.k.a. XPLCG1a)
  Cloning method: Restriction Enzyme; 5′ cloning site EcoRI (not destroyed); 3′ cloning site XhoI (not destroyed)
  Sequencing primers: 5′ T3; 3′ T7
Terms and licenses: Academic/Nonprofit Terms; Industry Terms: Not Available to Industry
How to cite: pBS XPLCg1 was a gift from Masahiro Yamagishi (Addgene plasmid # 26424 ; http://n2t.net/addgene:26424 ; RRID:Addgene_26424)
